>Addgene plasmid #116526 | pHAGE-PIK3CA-Q546E | addgene full sequence | sequence record 242702 | Addgene NGS Result
TGGAAGGGCTAATTCACTCCCAAAGAAGACAAGATATCCTTGATCTGTGGATCTACCACACACAAGGCTA
CTTCCCTGATTAGCAGAACTACACACCAGGGCCAGGGGTCAGATATCCACTGACCTTTGGATGGTGCTAC
AAGCTAGTACCAGTTGAGCCAGATAAGGTAGAAGAGGCCAATAAAGGAGAGAACACCAGCTTGTTACACC
CTGTGAGCCTGCATGGGATGGATGACCCGGAGAGAGAAGTGTTAGAGTGGAGGTTTGACAGCCGCCTAGC
ATTTCATCACGTGGCCCGAGAGCTGCATCCGGAGTACTTCAAGAACTGCTGATATCGAGCTTGCTACAAG
GGACTTTCCGCTGGGGACTTTCCAGGGAGGCGTGGCCTGGGCGGGACTGGGGAGTGGCGAGCCCTCAGAT
CCTGCATATAAGCAGCTGCTTTTTGCCTGTACTGGGTCTCTCTGGTTAGACCAGATCTGAGCCTGGGAGC
TCTCTGGCTAACTAGGGAACCCACTGCTTAAGCCTCAATAAAGCTTGCCTTGAGTGCTTCAAGTAGTGTG
TGCCCGTCTGTTGTGTGACTCTGGTAACTAGAGATCCCTCAGACCCTTTTAGTCAGTGTGGAAAATCTCT
AGCAGTGGCGCCCGAACAGGGACTTGAAAGCGAAAGGGAAACCAGAGGAGCTCTCTCGACGCAGGACTCG
GCTTGCTGAAGCGCGCACGGCAAGAGGCGAGGGGCGGCGACTGGTGAGTACGCCAAAAATTTTGACTAGC
GGAGGCTAGAAGGAGAGAGATGGGTGCGAGAGCGTCAGTATTAAGCGGGGGAGAATTAGATCGCGATGGG
AAAAAATTCGGTTAAGGCCAGGGGGAAAGAAAAAATATAAATTAAAACATATAGTATGGGCAAGCAGGGA
GCTAGAACGATTCGCAGTTAATCCTGGCCTGTTAGAAACATCAGAAGGCTGTAGACAAATACTGGGACAG
CTACAACCATCCCTTCAGACAGGATCAGAAGAACTTAGATCATTATATAATACAGTAGCAACCCTCTATT
GTGTGCATCAAAGGATAGAGATAAAAGACACCAAGGAAGCTTTAGACAAGATAGAGGAAGAGCAAAACAA
AAGTAAGACCACCGCACAGCAAGCGGCCGGCCGCTGATCTTCAGACCTGGAGGAGGAGATATGAGGGACA
ATTGGAGAAGTGAATTATATAAATATAAAGTAGTAAAAATTGAACCATTAGGAGTAGCACCCACCAAGGC
AAAGAGAAGAGTGGTGCAGAGAGAAAAAAGAGCAGTGGGAATAGGAGCTTTGTTCCTTGGGTTCTTGGGA
GCAGCAGGAAGCACTATGGGCGCAGCGTCAATGACGCTGACGGTACAGGCCAGACAATTATTGTCTGGTA
TAGTGCAGCAGCAGAACAATTTGCTGAGGGCTATTGAGGCGCAACAGCATCTGTTGCAACTCACAGTCTG
GGGCATCAAGCAGCTCCAGGCAAGAATCCTGGCTGTGGAAAGATACCTAAAGGATCAACAGCTCCTGGGG
ATTTGGGGTTGCTCTGGAAAACTCATTTGCACCACTGCTGTGCCTTGGAATGCTAGTTGGAGTAATAAAT
CTCTGGAACAGATTTGGAATCACACGACCTGGATGGAGTGGGACAGAGAAATTAACAATTACACAAGCTT
AATACACTCCTTAATTGAAGAATCGCAAAACCAGCAAGAAAAGAATGAACAAGAATTATTGGAATTAGAT
AAATGGGCAAGTTTGTGGAATTGGTTTAACATAACAAATTGGCTGTGGTATATAAAATTATTCATAATGA
TAGTAGGAGGCTTGGTAGGTTTAAGAATAGTTTTTGCTGTACTTTCTATAGTGAATAGAGTTAGGCAGGG
ATATTCACCATTATCGTTTCAGACCCACCTCCCAACCCCGAGGGGACCCGACAGGCCCGAAGGAATAGAA
GAAGAAGGTGGAGAGAGAGACAGAGACAGATCCATTCGATTAGTGAACGGATCTCGACGGTATCGCCGAA
TTCACAAATGGCAGTATTCATCCACAATTTTAAAAGAAAAGGGGGGATTGGGGGGTACAGTGCAGGGGAA
AGAATAGTAGACATAATAGCAACAGACATACAAACTAAAGAATTACAAAAACAAATTACAAAAATTCAAA
ATTTTCGGGTTTATTACAGGGACAGCAGAGATCCAGTTTGGACTAGTCGTGAGGCTCCGGTGCCCGTCAG
TGGGCAGAGCGCACATCGCCCACAGTCCCCGAGAAGTTGGGGGGAGGGGTCGGCAATTGAACCGGTGCCT
AGAGAAGGTGGCGCGGGGTAAACTGGGAAAGTGATGTCGTGTACTGGCTCCGCCTTTTTCCCGAGGGTGG
GGGAGAACCGTATATAAGTGCAGTAGTCGCCGTGAACGTTCTTTTTCGCAACGGGTTTGCCGCCAGAACA
CAGGTAAGTGCCGTGTGTGGTTCCCGCGGGCCTGGCCTCTTTACGGGTTATGGCCCTTGCGTGCCTTGAA
TTACTTCCACCTGGCTGCAGTACGTGATTCTTGATCCCGAGCTTCGGGTTGGAAGTGGGTGGGAGAGTTC
GAGGCCTTGCGCTTAAGGAGCCCCTTCGCCTCGTGCTTGAGTTGAGGCCTGGCCTGGGCGCTGGGGCCGC
CGCGTGCGAATCTGGTGGCACCTTCGCGCCTGTCTCGCTGCTTTCGATAAGTCTCTAGCCATTTAAAATT
TTTGATGACCTGCTGCGACGCTTTTTTTCTGGCAAGATAGTCTTGTAAATGCGGGCCAAGATCTGCACAC
TGGTATTTCGGTTTTTGGGGCCGCGGGCGGCGACGGGGCCCGTGCGTCCCAGCGCACATGTTCGGCGAGG
CGGGGCCTGCGAGCGCGGCCACCGAGAATCGGACGGGGGTAGTCTCAAGCTGGCCGGCCTGCTCTGGTGC
CTGGCCTCGCGCCGCCGTGTATCGCCCCGCCCTGGGCGGCAAGGCTGGCCCGGTCGGCACCAGTTGCGTG
AGCGGAAAGATGGCCGCTTCCCGGCCCTGCTGCAGGGAGCTCAAAATGGAGGACGCGGCGCTCGGGAGAG
CGGGCGGGTGAGTCACCCACACAAAGGAAAAGGGCCTTTCCGTCCTCAGCCGTCGCTTCATGTGACTCCA
CGGAGTACCGGGCGCCGTCCAGGCACCTCGATTAGTTCTCGAGCTTTTGGAGTACGTCGTCTTTAGGTTG
GGGGGAGGGGTTTTATGCGATGGAGTTTCCCCACACTGAGTGGGTGGAGACTGAAGTTAGGCCAGCTTGG
CACTTGATGTAATTCTCCTTGGAATTTGCCCTTTTTGAGTTTGGATCTTGGTTCATTCTCAAGCCTCAGA
CAGTGGTTCAAAGTTTTTTTCTTCCATTTCAGGTGTCGTGAAGCGGCCCTGCAGATATCAACAAGTTTGT
ACAAAAAAGCAGGCACCATGCCTCCAAGACCATCATCAGGTGAACTGTGGGGCATCCACTTGATGCCCCC
AAGAATCCTAGTAGAATGTTTACTACCAAATGGAATGATAGTGACTTTAGAATGCCTCCGTGAGGCTACA
TTAATAACCATAAAGCATGAACTATTTAAAGAAGCAAGAAAATACCCCCTCCATCAACTTCTTCAAGATG
AATCTTCTTACATTTTCGTAAGTGTTACTCAAGAAGCAGAAAGGGAAGAATTTTTTGATGAAACAAGACG
ACTTTGTGACCTTCGGCTTTTTCAACCCTTTTTAAAAGTAATTGAACCAGTAGGCAACCGTGAAGAAAAG
ATCCTCAATCGAGAAATTGGTTTTGCTATCGGCATGCCAGTGTGTGAATTTGATATGGTTAAAGATCCAG
AAGTACAGGACTTCCGAAGAAATATTCTGAACGTTTGTAAAGAAGCTGTGGATCTTAGGGACCTCAATTC
ACCTCATAGTAGAGCAATGTATGTCTATCCTCCAAATGTAGAATCTTCACCAGAATTGCCAAAGCACATA
TATAATAAATTAGATAAAGGGCAAATAATAGTGGTGATCTGGGTAATAGTTTCTCCAAATAATGACAAGC
AGAAGTATACTCTGAAAATCAACCATGACTGTGTACCAGAACAAGTAATTGCTGAAGCAATCAGGAAAAA
AACTCGAAGTATGTTGCTATCCTCTGAACAACTAAAACTCTGTGTTTTAGAATATCAGGGCAAGTATATT
TTAAAAGTGTGTGGATGTGATGAATACTTCCTAGAAAAATATCCTCTGAGTCAGTATAAGTATATAAGAA
GCTGTATAATGCTTGGGAGGATGCCCAATTTGATGTTGATGGCTAAAGAAAGCCTTTATTCTCAACTGCC
AATGGACTGTTTTACAATGCCATCTTATTCCAGACGCATTTCCACAGCTACACCATATATGAATGGAGAA
ACATCTACAAAATCCCTTTGGGTTATAAATAGTGCACTCAGAATAAAAATTCTTTGTGCAACCTACGTGA
ATGTAAATATTCGAGACATTGATAAGATCTATGTTCGAACAGGTATCTACCATGGAGGAGAACCCTTATG
TGACAATGTGAACACTCAAAGAGTACCTTGTTCCAATCCCAGGTGGAATGAATGGCTGAATTATGATATA
TACATTCCTGATCTTCCTCGTGCTGCTCGACTTTGCCTTTCCATTTGCTCTGTTAAAGGCCGAAAGGGTG
CTAAAGAGGAACACTGTCCATTGGCATGGGGAAATATAAACTTGTTTGATTACACAGACACTCTAGTATC
TGGAAAAATGGCTTTGAATCTTTGGCCAGTACCTCATGGATTAGAAGATTTGCTGAACCCTATTGGTGTT
ACTGGATCAAATCCAAATAAAGAAACTCCATGCTTAGAGTTGGAGTTTGACTGGTTCAGCAGTGTGGTAA
AGTTCCCAGATATGTCAGTGATTGAAGAGCATGCCAATTGGTCTGTATCCCGAGAAGCAGGATTTAGCTA
TTCCCACGCAGGACTGAGTAACAGACTAGCTAGAGACAATGAATTAAGGGAAAATGACAAAGAACAGCTC
AAAGCAATTTCTACACGAGATCCTCTCTCTGAAATCACTGAGGAGGAGAAAGATTTTCTATGGAGTCACA
GACACTATTGTGTAACTATCCCCGAAATTCTACCCAAATTGCTTCTGTCTGTTAAATGGAATTCTAGAGA
TGAAGTAGCCCAGATGTATTGCTTGGTAAAAGATTGGCCTCCAATCAAACCTGAACAGGCTATGGAACTT
CTGGACTGTAATTACCCAGATCCTATGGTTCGAGGTTTTGCTGTTCGGTGCTTGGAAAAATATTTAACAG
ATGACAAACTTTCTCAGTATTTAATTCAGCTAGTACAGGTCCTAAAATATGAACAATATTTGGATAACTT
GCTTGTGAGATTTTTACTGAAGAAAGCATTGACTAATCAAAGGATTGGGCACTTTTTCTTTTGGCATTTA
AAATCTGAGATGCACAATAAAACAGTTAGCCAGAGGTTTGGCCTGCTTTTGGAGTCCTATTGTCGTGCAT
GTGGGATGTATTTGAAGCACCTGAATAGGCAAGTCGAGGCAATGGAAAAGCTCATTAACTTAACTGACAT
TCTCAAACAGGAGAAGAAGGATGAAACACAAAAGGTACAGATGAAGTTTTTAGTTGAGCAAATGAGGCGA
CCAGATTTCATGGATGCTCTACAGGGCTTTCTGTCTCCTCTAAACCCTGCTCATCAACTAGGAAACCTCA
GGCTTGAAGAGTGTCGAATTATGTCCTCTGCAAAAAGGCCACTGTGGTTGAATTGGGAGAACCCAGACAT
CATGTCAGAGTTACTGTTTCAGAACAATGAGATCATCTTTAAAAATGGGGATGATTTACGGCAAGATATG
CTAACACTTCAAATTATTCGTATTATGGAAAATATCTGGCAAAATCAAGGTCTTGATCTTCGAATGTTAC
CTTATGGTTGTCTGTCAATCGGTGACTGTGTGGGACTTATTGAGGTGGTGCGAAATTCTCACACTATTAT
GCAAATTCAGTGCAAAGGCGGCTTGAAAGGTGCACTGCAGTTCAACAGCCACACACTACATCAGTGGCTC
AAAGACAAGAACAAAGGAGAAATATATGATGCAGCCATTGACCTGTTTACACGTTCATGTGCTGGATACT
GTGTAGCTACCTTCATTTTGGGAATTGGAGATCGTCACAATAGTAACATCATGGTGAAAGACGATGGACA
ACTGTTTCATATAGATTTTGGACACTTTTTGGATCACAAGAAGAAAAAATTTGGTTATAAACGAGAACGT
GTGCCATTTGTTTTGACACAGGATTTCTTAATAGTGATTAGTAAAGGAGCCCAAGAATGCACAAAGACAA
GAGAATTTGAGAGGTTTCAGGAGATGTGTTACAAGGCTTATCTAGCTATTCGACAGCATGCCAATCTCTT
CATAAATCTTTTCTCAATGATGCTTGGCTCTGGAATGCCAGAACTACAATCTTTTGATGACATTGCATAC
ATTCGAAAGACCCTAGCCTTAGATAAAACTGAGCAAGAGGCTTTGGAGTATTTCATGAAACAAATGAATG
ATGCACATCATGGTGGCTGGACAACAAAAATGGATTGGATCTTCCACACAATTAAACAGCATGCATTGAA
CTAGAACCCAGCTTTCTTGTACAAAGTGGTGATATCCAATTAACCCTCACTAAAGGGTGTAAATGTTTGA
GATGTATATTCCCTATAGTGAGTCGTATTACCACCCAACTTTTCTATACAAAGTGGTTGATATCCAGCAC
AGTGGCGGCCGCTCGAGTCTAGAGGGCCCGCGGTTCGAAGGTAAGCCTATCCCTAACCCTCTCCTCGGTC
TCGATTCTACGCGTACCGGTTAGTAATGAGATCCCTCCCCCCCCCCTAACGTTACTGGCCGAAGCCGCTT
GGAATAAGGCCGGTGTGCGTTTGTCTATATGTTATTTTCCACCATATTGCCGTCTTTTGGCAATGTGAGG
GCCCGGAAACCTGGCCCTGTCTTCTTGACGAGCATTCCTAGGGGTCTTTCCCCTCTCGCCAAAGGAATGC
AAGGTCTGTTGAATGTCGTGAAGGAAGCAGTTCCTCTGGAAGCTTCTTGAAGACAAACAACGTCTGTAGC
GACCCTTTGCAGGCAGCGGAACCCCCCACCTGGCGACAGGTGCCTCTGCGGCCAAAAGCCACGTGTATAA
GATACACCTGCAAAGGCGGCACAACCCCAGTGCCACGTTGTGAGTTGGATAGTTGTGGAAAGAGTCAAAT
GGCTCTCCTCAAGCGTATTCAACAAGGGGCTGAAGGATGCCCAGAAGGTACCCCATTGTATGGGATCTGA
TCTGGGGCCTCGGTGCACATGCTTTACATGTGTTTAGTCGAGGTTAAAAAAACGTCTAGGCCCCCCGAAC
CACGGGGACGTGGTTTTCCTTTGAAAAACACGATGATAATATGGCCACACATATGGTGAGCAAGGGCGAG
GAGCTGTTCACCGGGGTGGTGCCCATCCTGGTCGAGCTGGACGGCGACGTAAACGGCCACAAGTTCAGCG
TGTCCGGCGAGGGCGAGGGCGATGCCACCTACGGCAAGCTGACCCTGAAGTTCATCTGCACCACCGGCAA
GCTGCCCGTGCCCTGGCCCACCCTCGTGACCACCCTGACCTACGGCGTGCAGTGCTTCAGCCGCTACCCC
GACCACATGAAGCAGCACGACTTCTTCAAGTCCGCCATGCCCGAAGGCTACGTCCAGGAGCGCACCATCT
TCTTCAAGGACGACGGCAACTACAAGACCCGCGCCGAGGTGAAGTTCGAGGGCGACACCCTGGTGAACCG
CATCGAGCTGAAGGGCATCGACTTCAAGGAGGACGGCAACATCCTGGGGCACAAGCTGGAGTACAACTAC
AACAGCCACAACGTCTATATCATGGCCGACAAGCAGAAGAACGGCATCAAGGTGAACTTCAAGATCCGCC
ACAACATCGAGGACGGCAGCGTGCAGCTCGCCGACCACTACCAGCAGAACACCCCCATCGGCGACGGCCC
CGTGCTGCTGCCCGACAACCACTACCTGAGCACCCAGTCCGCCCTGAGCAAAGACCCCAACGAGAAGCGC
GATCACATGGTCCTGCTGGAGTTCGTGACCGCCGCCGGGATCACTCTCGGCATGGACGAGCTGTACAAGT
AAATCGATAGATCCTAATCAACCTCTGGATTACAAAATTTGTGAAAGATTGACTGGTATTCTTAACTATG
TTGCTCCTTTTACGCTATGTGGATACGCTGCTTTAATGCCTTTGTATCATGCTATTGCTTCCCGTATGGC
TTTCATTTTCTCCTCCTTGTATAAATCCTGGTTGCTGTCTCTTTATGAGGAGTTGTGGCCCGTTGTCAGG
CAACGTGGCGTGGTGTGCACTGTGTTTGCTGACGCAACCCCCACTGGTTGGGGCATTGCCACCACCTGTC
AGCTCCTTTCCGGGACTTTCGCTTTCCCCCTCCCTATTGCCACGGCGGAACTCATCGCCGCCTGCCTTGC
CCGCTGCTGGACAGGGGCTCGGCTGTTGGGCACTGACAATTCCGTGGTGTTGTCGGGGAAATCATCGTCC
TTTCCTTGGCTGCTCGCCTGTGTTGCCACCTGGATTCTGCGCGGGACGTCCTTCTGCTACGTCCCTTCGG
CCCTCAATCCAGCGGACCTTCCTTCCCGCGGCCTGCTGCCGGCTCTGCGGCCTCTTCCGCGTCTTCGCCT
TCGCCCTCAGACGAGTCGGATCTCCCTTTGGGCCGCCTCCCCGCCTGAGATCCTTTAAGACCAATGACTT
ACAAGGCAGCTGTAGATCTTAGCCACTTTTTAAAAGAAAAGGGGGGACTGGAAGGGCTAATTCACTCCCA
ACGAAGACAAGATCTGCTTTTTGCTTGTACTGGGTCTCTCTGGTTAGACCAGATCTGAGCCTGGGAGCTC
TCTGGCTAACTAGGGAACCCACTGCTTAAGCCTCAATAAAGCTTGCCTTGAGTGCTTCAAGTAGTGTGTG
CCCGTCTGTTGTGTGACTCTGGTAACTAGAGATCCCTCAGACCCTTTTAGTCAGTGTGGAAAATCTCTAG
CAGTAGTAGTTCATGTCATCTTATTATTCAGTATTTATAACTTGCAAAGAAATGAATATCAGAGAGTGAG
AGGCCCGGGTTAATTAAGGAAAGGGCTAGATCATTCTTGAAGACGAAAGGGCCTCGTGATACGCCTATTT
TTATAGGTTAATGTCATGATAATAATGGTTTCTTAGACGTCAGGTGGCACTTTTCGGGGAAATGTGCGCG
GAACCCCTATTTGTTTATTTTTCTAAATACATTCAAATATGTATCCGCTCATGAGACAATAACCCTGATA
AATGCTTCAATAATATTGAAAAAGGAAGAGTATGAGTATTCAACATTTCCGTGTCGCCCTTATTCCCTTT
TTTGCGGCATTTTGCCTTCCTGTTTTTGCTCACCCAGAAACGCTGGTGAAAGTAAAAGATGCTGAAGATC
AGTTGGGTGCACGAGTGGGTTACATCGAACTGGATCTCAACAGCGGTAAGATCCTTGAGAGTTTTCGCCC
CGAAGAACGTTTTCCAATGATGAGCACTTTTAAAGTTCTGCTATGTGGCGCGGTATTATCCCGTGTTGAC
GCCGGGCAAGAGCAACTCGGTCGCCGCATACACTATTCTCAGAATGACTTGGTTGAGTACTCACCAGTCA
CAGAAAAGCATCTTACGGATGGCATGACAGTAAGAGAATTATGCAGTGCTGCCATAACCATGAGTGATAA
CACTGCGGCCAACTTACTTCTGACAACGATCGGAGGACCGAAGGAGCTAACCGCTTTTTTGCACAACATG
GGGGATCATGTAACTCGCCTTGATCGTTGGGAACCGGAGCTGAATGAAGCCATACCAAACGACGAGCGTG
ACACCACGATGCCTGTAGCAATGGCAACAACGTTGCGCAAACTATTAACTGGCGAACTACTTACTCTAGC
TTCCCGGCAACAATTAATAGACTGGATGGAGGCGGATAAAGTTGCAGGACCACTTCTGCGCTCGGCCCTT
CCGGCTGGCTGGTTTATTGCTGATAAATCTGGAGCCGGTGAGCGTGGGTCTCGCGGTATCATTGCAGCAC
TGGGGCCAGATGGTAAGCCCTCCCGTATCGTAGTTATCTACACGACGGGGAGTCAGGCAACTATGGATGA
ACGAAATAGACAGATCGCTGAGATAGGTGCCTCACTGATTAAGCATTGGTAACTGTCAGACCAAGTTTAC
TCATATATACTTTAGATTGATTTAAAACTTCATTTTTAATTTAAAAGGATCTAGGTGAAGATCCTTTTTG
ATAATCTCATGACCAAAATCCCTTAACGTGAGTTTTCGTTCCACTGAGCGTCAGACCCCGTAGAAAAGAT
CAAAGGATCTTCTTGAGATCCTTTTTTTCTGCGCGTAATCTGCTGCTTGCAAACAAAAAAACCACCGCTA
CCAGCGGTGGTTTGTTTGCCGGATCAAGAGCTACCAACTCTTTTTCCGAAGGTAACTGGCTTCAGCAGAG
CGCAGATACCAAATACTGTTCTTCTAGTGTAGCCGTAGTTAGGCCACCACTTCAAGAACTCTGTAGCACC
GCCTACATACCTCGCTCTGCTAATCCTGTTACCAGTGGCTGCTGCCAGTGGCGATAAGTCGTGTCTTACC
GGGTTGGACTCAAGACGATAGTTACCGGATAAGGCGCAGCGGTCGGGCTGAACGGGGGGTTCGTGCACAC
AGCCCAGCTTGGAGCGAACGACCTACACCGAACTGAGATACCTACAGCGTGAGCTATGAGAAAGCGCCAC
GCTTCCCGAAGGGAGAAAGGCGGACAGGTATCCGGTAAGCGGCAGGGTCGGAACAGGAGAGCGCACGAGG
GAGCTTCCAGGGGGAAACGCCTGGTATCTTTATAGTCCTGTCGGGTTTCGCCACCTCTGACTTGAGCGTC
GATTTTTGTGATGCTCGTCAGGGGGGCGGAGCCTATGGAAAAACGCCAGCAACGCGGCCTTTTTACGGTT
CCTGGCCTTTTGCTGGCCTTTTGCTCACATGTTCTTTCCTGCGTTATCCCCTGATTCTGTGGATAACCGT
ATTACCGCCTTTGAGTGAGCTGATACCGCTCGCCGCAGCCGAACGACCGAGCGCAGCGAGTCAGTGAGCG
AGGAAGCGGAAGAGCGCCCAATACGCAAACCGCCTCTCCCCGCGCGTTGGCCGATTCATTAATGCAGCAA
GCTCATGGCTGACTAATTTTTTTTATTTATGCAGAGGCCGAGGCCGCCTCGGCCTCTGAGCTATTCCAGA
AGTAGTGAGGAGGCTTTTTTGGAGGCCTAGGCTTTTGCAAAAAGCTCCCCGTGGCACGACAGGTTTCCCG
ACTGGAAAGCGGGCAGTGAGCGCAACGCAATTAATGTGAGTTAGCTCACTCATTAGGCACCCCAGGCTTT
ACACTTTATGCTTCCGGCTCGTATGTTGTGTGGAATTGTGAGCGGATAACAATTTCACACAGGAAACAGC
TATGACATGATTACGAATTTCACAAATAAAGCATTTTTTTCACTGCATTCTAGTTGTGGTTTGTCCAAAC
TCATCAATGTATCTTATCATGTCTGGATCAACTGGATAACTCAAGCTAACCAAAATCATCCCAAACTTCC
CACCCCATACCCTATTACCACTGCCAATTACCTGTGGTTTCATTTACTCTAAACCTGTGATTCCTCTGAA
TTATTTTCATTTTAAAGAAATTGTATTTGTTAAATATGTACTACAAACTTAGTAGT
Features (pLannotate 1.2.2; 30 found; start..end, strand, type, name):
    377..634     +  LTR            5' LTR (truncated): truncated 5' long terminal repeat (LTR) from HIV-1
    681..806     +  misc_feature   HIV-1 Ψ: packaging signal of human immunodeficiency virus type 1
    790..1128    +  CDS            HIV-1 gag (fragment): gag protein from human immunodeficiency virus 1; gag
   1303..1536    +  misc_feature   RRE: The Rev response element (RRE) of HIV-1 allows for Rev-dependent mRNA export from the nucleus to the cytoplasm.
   1913..2013    +  CDS            Rev (fragment): human immunodeficiency virus 1 (HIV-1) Rev protein; rev; enhances nuclear export of unspliced and incompletely spliced viral mRNAs
   2058..2175    +  misc_feature   cPPT/CTS: central polypurine tract and central termination sequence of HIV-1
   2223..3401    +  promoter       EF-1α promoter: strong constitutive promoter for human elongation factor EF-1α
   3422..3442    +  protein_bind   attB1: mutant version of attB; core recombination site for the Gateway® BP reaction BP Clonase™
   3448..6651    +  CDS            PIK3CA: PK3CA_HUMAN - Experimental evidence at protein level: Swiss-Prot protein existence level 1. Phosphoinositide-3-kinase (PI3K) phosphorylates phosphatidylinositol (PI) and its phosphorylated derivatives at position 3 of the inositol ring to produce 3-phosphoinositides (PubMed:15135396, PubMed:23936502, PubMed:28676499). Uses ATP and PtdIns(4,5)P2 (phosphatidylinositol 4,5-bisphosphate) to generate phosphatidylinositol 3,4,5-trisphosphate (PIP3) (PubMed:15135396, PubMed:28676499). PIP3 plays a key role by recruiting PH domain- containing proteins to the membrane, including AKT1 and PDPK1, activat
   6656..6680    -  protein_bind   attB2: mutant version of attB; recombination site for the Gateway® BP reaction BP Clonase™
   6688..6706    +  promoter       T3 promoter: promoter for bacteriophage T3 RNA polymerase
   6732..6750    -  promoter       T7 promoter: promoter for bacteriophage T7 RNA polymerase
   6756..6774    -  protein_bind   attB4 (fragment): mutant version of attB; core recombination site for the Gateway® BP reaction BP Clonase™
   6830..6871    +  CDS            V5 tag: epitope tag from simian virus 5
   6997..7459    +  misc_feature   IRES: internal ribosome entry site (IRES) of the encephalomyocarditis virus (EMCV)
   7473..8192    +  CDS            EGFP: the original enhanced GFP (Yang et al., 1996) mammalian codon-optimized
   8206..8794    +  misc_feature   WPRE: woodchuck hepatitis virus posttranscriptional regulatory element
   8802..8867    +  CDS            nef (fragment): NEF_HV1Z2 - Experimental evidence at protein level: Swiss-Prot protein existence level 1. Extracellular Nef protein targets CD4(+) T-lymphocytes for apoptosis by interacting with CXCR4 surface receptors. From Human immunodeficiency virus type 1 group M subtype D (isolate Z2/CDC-Z34) (HIV-1).
   8869..9102    +  LTR            3' LTR (ΔU3): self-inactivating 3' long terminal repeat (LTR) from HIV-1
   9307..9411    +  promoter       AmpR promoter: bla
   9412..10272   +  CDS            AmpR: β-lactamase; bla; confers resistance to ampicillin, carbenicillin, and related antibiotics
  10443..11031   +  rep_origin     ori: high-copy-number ColE1/pMB1/pBR322/pUC origin of replication
  11214..11268   +  CDS            lacI (fragment): lac repressor; lacI; The lac repressor binds to the lac operator to inhibit transcription in E. coli. This inhibition can be relieved by adding lactose or isopropyl-β-D-thiogalactopyranoside (IPTG).
  11274..11367   +  rep_origin     SV40 ori (fragment): SV40 origin of replication
  11392..11429   +  CDS            lacI (fragment): lac repressor; lacI; The lac repressor binds to the lac operator to inhibit transcription in E. coli. This inhibition can be relieved by adding lactose or isopropyl-β-D-thiogalactopyranoside (IPTG).
  11442..11463   +  protein_bind   CAP binding site: CAP binding activates transcription in the presence of cAMP. E. coli catabolite activator protein
  11478..11508   +  promoter       lac promoter: promoter for the E. coli lac operon
  11512..11534   +  protein_bind   lac operator (fragment): The lac repressor binds to the lac operator to inhibit transcription in E. coli. This inhibition can be relieved by adding lactose or isopropyl-β-D-thiogalactopyranoside (IPTG). lac repressor encoded by lacI
  11566..11649   +  polyA_signal   SV40 poly(A) signal (fragment): SV40 polyadenylation signal
  11816..329     +  CDS            nef (fragment) (across the origin): NEF_HV1BR - Experimental evidence at protein level: Swiss-Prot protein existence level 1. Extracellular Nef protein targets CD4(+) T-lymphocytes for apoptosis by interacting with CXCR4 surface receptors (PubMed:14990729). From Human immunodeficiency virus type 1 group M subtype B (isolate BRU/LAI) (HIV-1).
