[The description below was written by a language model from this plasmid's Addgene catalogue record and pLannotate feature annotations shown in this document.]
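Description:
pHAGE-PIK3CA-Q546E is an HIV-1-derived lentiviral expression plasmid of about 11.8 kb, built on the pHAGE backbone to deliver a mutant form of human PIK3CA, which encodes the p110α catalytic subunit of phosphoinositide 3-kinase. It is propagated in E. coli through a high-copy ColE1/pUC-type origin with ampicillin selection from the bla gene. The record lists a recombination-deficient strain as host, a common choice for LTR-containing plasmids. The viral portion comprises a truncated 5' LTR, the Ψ packaging signal with a gag fragment, the Rev response element, the cPPT/CTS, and a ΔU3 self-inactivating 3' LTR. These elements allow the transfer RNA to be packaged when helper functions are supplied in trans, and the integrated provirus lacks LTR promoter activity.

Between the LTRs, the human EF-1α promoter drives constitutive transcription of the PIK3CA open reading frame carrying the Q546E substitution. The ORF is flanked by attB1 and attB2 sites, consistent with the recorded Gateway cloning. Downstream lie short T3 and T7 promoter sequences, an attB4 fragment and a V5 epitope tag. The record does not say whether the tag is in frame with the insert, so a V5 fusion should not be assumed. An EMCV IRES followed by EGFP sits on the same transcript, so transduced cells can be identified or sorted by fluorescence, and a WPRE enhances transcript expression. No mammalian drug-selection marker is annotated. The stated purpose is lentiviral expression of PIK3CA Q546E, and the associated publication concerns systematic functional annotation of somatic cancer mutations.
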