Addgene plasmid #116526: pHAGE-PIK3CA-Q546E
Purpose: Lentiviral expression of PIK3CA Q546E
Depositing lab: Gordon Mills & Kenneth Scott. Depositing organization: Baylor College of Medicine. Publication: Systematic Functional Annotation of Somatic Mutations in Cancer. Ng PK, Li J, Jeong KJ, Shao S, Chen H, Tsang YH, Sengupta S, Wang Z, Bhavana VH, Tran R, Soewito S, Minussi DC, Moreno D, Kong K, Dogruluk T, Lu H, Gao J, Tokheim C, Zhou DC, Johnson AM, Zeng J, Ip CKM, Ju Z, Wester M, Yu S, Li Y, Vellano CP, Schultz N, Karchin R, Ding L, Lu Y, Cheung LWT, Chen K, Shaw KR, Meric-Bernstam F, Scott KL, Yi S, Sahni N, Liang H, Mills GB. Cancer Cell. 2018 Mar 12;33(3):450-462.e10. doi: 10.1016/j.ccell.2018.01.021. PubMed 29533785.
Backbone
  Vector backbone: pHAGE
  Vector type: Lentiviral
Growth in bacteria
  Bacterial resistance: Ampicillin, 100 μg/mL
  Growth temperature: 37°C
  Growth strain: Stbl3
  Copy number: High Copy
Gene/Insert
  Gene/Insert name: PIK3CA
  Species: H. sapiens (human)
  Mutation: Q546E
  Entrez Gene: PIK3CA (a.k.a. CCM4, CLAPO, CLOVE, CWS5, HMH, MCAP, MCM, MCMTC, PI3K, PI3K-alpha, p110-alpha)
  Cloning method: Gateway Cloning
Terms and licenses: Academic/Nonprofit Terms; Industry Terms: Not Available to Industry
How to cite: pHAGE-PIK3CA-Q546E was a gift from Gordon Mills & Kenneth Scott (Addgene plasmid # 116526 ; http://n2t.net/addgene:116526 ; RRID:Addgene_116526)
