>Addgene plasmid #116526 | pHAGE-PIK3CA-Q546E | depositor partial sequence | sequence record 219400 | insert
ATGCCTCCACGACCATCATCAGGTGAACTGTGGGGCATCCACTTGATGCCCCCAAGAATCCTAGTAGAAT
GTTTACTACCAAATGGAATGATAGTGACTTTAGAATGCCTCCGTGAGGCTACATTAATAACCATAAAGCA
TGAACTATTTAAAGAAGCAAGAAAATACCCCCTCCATCAACTTCTTCAAGATGAATCTTCTTACATTTTC
GTAAGTGTTACTCAAGAAGCAGAAAGGGAAGAATTTTTTGATGAAACAAGACGACTTTGTGACCTTCGGC
TTTTTCAACCCTTTTTAAAAGTAATTGAACCAGTAGGCAACCGTGAAGAAAAGATCCTCAATCGAGAAAT
TGGTTTTGCTATCGGCATGCCAGTGTGTGAATTTGATATGGTTAAAGATCCAGAAGTACAGGACTTCCGA
AGAAATATTCTGAACGTTTGTAAAGAAGCTGTGGATCTTAGGGACCTCAATTCACCTCATAGTAGAGCAA
TGTATGTCTATCCTCCAAATGTAGAATCTTCACCAGAATTGCCAAAGCACATATATAATAAATTAGATAA
AGGGCAAATAATAGTGGTGATCTGGGTAATAGTTTCTCCAAATAATGACAAGCAGAAGTATACTCTGAAA
ATCAACCATGACTGTGTACCAGAACAAGTAATTGCTGAAGCAATCAGGAAAAAAACTCGAAGTATGTTGC
TATCCTCTGAACAACTAAAACTCTGTGTTTTAGAATATCAGGGCAAGTATATTTTAAAAGTGTGTGGATG
TGATGAATACTTCCTAGAAAAATATCCTCTGAGTCAGTATAAGTATATAAGAAGCTGTATAATGCTTGGG
AGGATGCCCAATTTGATGTTGATGGCTAAAGAAAGCCTTTATTCTCAACTGCCAATGGACTGTTTTACAA
TGCCATCTTATTCCAGACGCATTTCCACAGCTACACCATATATGAATGGAGAAACATCTACAAAATCCCT
TTGGGTTATAAATAGTGCACTCAGAATAAAAATTCTTTGTGCAACCTACGTGAATGTAAATATTCGAGAC
ATTGATAAGATCTATGTTCGAACAGGTATCTACCATGGAGGAGAACCCTTATGTGACAATGTGAACACTC
AAAGAGTACCTTGTTCCAATCCCAGGTGGAATGAATGGCTGAATTATGATATATACATTCCTGATCTTCC
TCGTGCTGCTCGACTTTGCCTTTCCATTTGCTCTGTTAAAGGCCGAAAGGGTGCTAAAGAGGAACACTGT
CCATTGGCATGGGGAAATATAAACTTGTTTGATTACACAGACACTCTAGTATCTGGAAAAATGGCTTTGA
ATCTTTGGCCAGTACCTCATGGATTAGAAGATTTGCTGAACCCTATTGGTGTTACTGGATCAAATCCAAA
TAAAGAAACTCCATGCTTAGAGTTGGAGTTTGACTGGTTCAGCAGTGTGGTAAAGTTCCCAGATATGTCA
GTGATTGAAGAGCATGCCAATTGGTCTGTATCCCGAGAAGCAGGATTTAGCTATTCCCACGCAGGACTGA
GTAACAGACTAGCTAGAGACAATGAATTAAGGGAAAATGACAAAGAACAGCTCAAAGCAATTTCTACACG
AGATCCTCTCTCTGAAATCACTGAGGAGGAGAAAGATTTTCTATGGAGTCACAGACACTATTGTGTAACT
ATCCCCGAAATTCTACCCAAATTGCTTCTGTCTGTTAAATGGAATTCTAGAGATGAAGTAGCCCAGATGT
ATTGCTTGGTAAAAGATTGGCCTCCAATCAAACCTGAACAGGCTATGGAACTTCTGGACTGTAATTACCC
AGATCCTATGGTTCGAGGTTTTGCTGTTCGGTGCTTGGAAAAATATTTAACAGATGACAAACTTTCTCAG
TATTTAATTCAGCTAGTACAGGTCCTAAAATATGAACAATATTTGGATAACTTGCTTGTGAGATTTTTAC
TGAAGAAAGCATTGACTAATCAAAGGATTGGGCACTTTTTCTTTTGGCATTTAAAATCTGAGATGCACAA
TAAAACAGTTAGCCAGAGGTTTGGCCTGCTTTTGGAGTCCTATTGTCGTGCATGTGGGATGTATTTGAAG
CACCTGAATAGGCAAGTCGAGGCAATGGAAAAGCTCATTAACTTAACTGACATTCTCAAACAGGAGAAGA
AGGATGAAACACAAAAGGTACAGATGAAGTTTTTAGTTGAGCAAATGAGGCGACCAGATTTCATGGATGC
TCTACAGGGCTTTCTGTCTCCTCTAAACCCTGCTCATCAACTAGGAAACCTCAGGCTTGAAGAGTGTCGA
ATTATGTCCTCTGCAAAAAGGCCACTGTGGTTGAATTGGGAGAACCCAGACATCATGTCAGAGTTACTGT
TTCAGAACAATGAGATCATCTTTAAAAATGGGGATGATTTACGGCAAGATATGCTAACACTTCAAATTAT
TCGTATTATGGAAAATATCTGGCAAAATCAAGGTCTTGATCTTCGAATGTTACCTTATGGTTGTCTGTCA
ATCGGTGACTGTGTGGGACTTATTGAGGTGGTGCGAAATTCTCACACTATTATGCAAATTCAGTGCAAAG
GCGGCTTGAAAGGTGCACTGCAGTTCAACAGCCACACACTACATCAGTGGCTCAAAGACAAGAACAAAGG
AGAAATATATGATGCAGCCATTGACCTGTTTACACGTTCATGTGCTGGATACTGTGTAGCTACCTTCATT
TTGGGAATTGGAGATCGTCACAATAGTAACATCATGGTGAAAGACGATGGACAACTGTTTCATATAGATT
TTGGACACTTTTTGGATCACAAGAAGAAAAAATTTGGTTATAAACGAGAACGTGTGCCATTTGTTTTGAC
ACAGGATTTCTTAATAGTGATTAGTAAAGGAGCCCAAGAATGCACAAAGACAAGAGAATTTGAGAGGTTT
CAGGAGATGTGTTACAAGGCTTATCTAGCTATTCGACAGCATGCCAATCTCTTCATAAATCTTTTCTCAA
TGATGCTTGGCTCTGGAATGCCAGAACTACAATCTTTTGATGACATTGCATACATTCGAAAGACCCTAGC
CTTAGATAAAACTGAGCAAGAGGCTTTGGAGTATTTCATGAAACAAATGAATGATGCACATCATGGTGGC
TGGACAACAAAAATGGATTGGATCTTCCACACAATTAAACAGCATGCATTGAACTGA
